Addgene plasmid #46384: pGEX-6p-2-EWSR1
Depositing lab: Heinz Gehring. Depositing organization: University of Zurich. Publication: Different methylation characteristics of protein arginine methyltransferase 1 and 3 toward the Ewing Sarcoma protein and a peptide. Pahlich S, Bschir K, Chiavi C, Belyanskaya L, Gehring H. Proteins. 2005 Oct 1;61(1):164-75. 10.1002/prot.20579 PubMed 16044463.
Backbone
  Vector backbone: pGEX-6p-2
  Backbone manufacturer: Amersham
  Backbone size w/o insert (bp): 4900
  Total vector size (bp): 7500
  Vector type: Bacterial Expression
Growth in bacteria
  Bacterial resistance: Ampicillin, 100 μg/mL
  Growth temperature: 37°C
  Growth strain: DH5alpha
  Copy number: High Copy
Gene/Insert
  Gene/Insert name: EWSR1 (alt names: EWS; EWS RNA-binding protein 1 isoform CRA_e)
  Species: H. sapiens (human)
  Insert size (bp): 2600
  Entrez Gene: EWSR1 (a.k.a. EWS, EWS-FLI1)
  Tag / fusion protein: GST (N terminal on backbone)
  Cloning method: Restriction Enzyme; 5′ cloning site EcoRI (not destroyed); 3′ cloning site XhoI (not destroyed)
  Sequencing primers: 5′ pGEX5'; 3′ pGEX3'
Terms and licenses: Academic/Nonprofit Terms; Industry Terms: Not Available to Industry
Depositor comments: The EWS cDNA23 was PCR-amplified using primers ATCTGGAATTCAAATGGCGTCCACGGATTACAGTACCTATAGCCAAGCTGCAGC and CTGGTAGTCAATGCAGCTCGAGGGGGTCTCTGCATCTAGTAGG.
How to cite: pGEX-6p-2-EWSR1 was a gift from Heinz Gehring (Addgene plasmid # 46384 ; http://n2t.net/addgene:46384 ; RRID:Addgene_46384)
