[The description below was written by a language model from this plasmid's Addgene catalogue record.]
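Description:
pGEX-6p-2-EWSR1 is a bacterial expression plasmid built on the commercial pGEX-6p-2 backbone (about 4.9 kb), carrying a roughly 2.6 kb insert for a total size of about 7.5 kb. It is maintained as a high-copy plasmid in E. coli under ampicillin selection. No feature table accompanies the record, so the promoter, origin and other backbone elements are not explicitly listed. As general background, pGEX-series vectors typically drive expression from an IPTG-inducible tac promoter with a plasmid-borne lac repressor gene, and the 6P variants place a PreScission protease recognition site between the GST moiety and the cloning site so the tag can be removed after purification.

The insert is the human EWSR1 cDNA, encoding the Ewing sarcoma RNA-binding protein (EWS). It was PCR-amplified and cloned by restriction digestion between the EcoRI and XhoI sites, both of which remain intact, so the insert can be excised or transferred. This placement puts EWSR1 downstream of the backbone-encoded glutathione S-transferase, yielding an N-terminally GST-tagged EWS fusion protein that can be captured on glutathione affinity resin.

The construct is suited to producing recombinant GST-EWS in bacteria for biochemical work. The associated publication concerns how protein arginine methyltransferases 1 and 3 methylate the EWS protein, which suggests the purified fusion was used as a substrate in in vitro arginine methylation studies. Bacterially produced protein is useful here because it would be expected to lack the arginine methylation found on the protein in human cells.
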