>Addgene plasmid #46384 | pGEX-6p-2-EWSR1 | addgene partial sequence | sequence record 67696 | pGEX5
AGTTCTGTTCCAGGGGCCCCTGGGATCCCCAGGAATTCAAATGGCGTCCACGGATTACAGTACCTATAGC
CAAGCTGCAGCGCAGCAGGGCTACAGTGCTTACACCGCCCAGCCCACTCAAGGATATGCACAGACCACCC
AGGCATATGGGCAACAAAGCTATGGAACCTATGGACAGCCCACTGATGTCAGCTATACCCAGGCTCAGAC
CACTGCAACCTATGGGCAGACCGCCTATGCAACTTCTTATGGACAGCCTCCCACTGGTTATACTACTCCA
ACTGCCCCCCAGGCATACAGCCAGCCTGTCCAGGGGTATGGCACTGGTGCTTATGATACCACCACTGCTA
CAGTCACCACCACCCAGGCCTCCTATGCAGCTCAGTCTGCATATGGCACTCAGCCTGCTTATCCAGCCTA
TGGGCAGCAGCCAGCAGCCACTGCACCTACAAGACCGCAGGATGGAAACAAGCCCACTGAGACTAGTCAA
CCTCAATCTAGCACAGGGGGTTACAACCAGCCCAGCCTAGGATATGGACAGAGTAACTACAGTTATCCCC
AGGTACCTGGGAGCTACCCCATGCAGCCAGTCACTGCACCTCCATCCTACCCTCCTACCAGCTATTCCTC
TACACAGCCGACTAGTTATGATCAGAGCAGTTACTCTCAGCAGAACACCTATGGGCAACCGAGCAGCTAT
GGACAGCAGAGTAGCTATGGTCAACAAAGCAGCTATGGGCAGCAGCCTCCCACTAGTTACCCACCCCAAA
CTGGATCCTACAGCCAAGCTCCAAGTCAATATAGCCAACAGAGCAGCAGCTACGGGCAGCA
